>Addgene plasmid #34410 | KHBD00283 | depositor partial sequence | sequence record 40977 | KHBD00283 sequence 2007 bps
ATGACAAGTCATCATCATCACGTCGGCGTCGGAGGGAACTTCCAGCCTCAACTGCATCAGATACGAGCGC
CCATCGTGAAGAATCTATCGCTGGCCGCTGCGGCGGTACCGTTGCCCCTGCACTCCGCCCCGTCGTCGGC
ATACTTCACTCATGCACACCAGCCTACGGCGGCTACCATAGTCGAGCAAGATCCGTACACCGTTTTGGCG
GGCGATCCGATGGGCGAGGAAAGCGAGAGCTTCCTGATCGAGGAGATCATCGACGACTATGATGATGAGG
CTAATATCGTCGTAGACTCAGGCGAATTCTTTGAGCACTATGAATACTATCCGGTGGATCGGCTGGACAG
ACTTACCTCGGTCACGGTGGCTACGGCAGATGCACTGCCGCCGCCGATCATCATGCAGCAGACCAGCGAC
GATGAGGAATTCATCGAGGAGGATGGACAGCAGATGACATCCTCCTGCGATGGCGATGGCGATGAGGATG
ATGAGGCTACCGCGCCGGCTACGACAAATGCCTTCGAGATTGCCTCCGAGATGCTAACCACCATCGAGGC
CACAAACATCAAGGAGGAGCAGCTCGAGAGCGACTTCTATATGAAGGCGACCGAGGATTCAAACAGTTCG
AATGGCCAGCTGCAGGATTTTAAGCTATTTGGAAGCAGTCGCGTCGAGAGGCCCATGGGAAATTCAGCGG
CCAAGCGCTGGAAGCAAACAAAGGTACCCATACGCATAACGCAGGATGAGTTCAATGTCACCCTTTGGTC
CTCGCTCAACTCGGAGGATGAGGACGAGGAGGAGGAGTTGGAGGAACCACCTGGTTGTGCTGGCACCACA
TCCGTGACGTCCTCCTCCGCCGCCCAGAATGAAGGATCACCCAGCATGCCAAAGCTTATTATTGACGAGC
ACATGATCAACCACGATGTTTTAAGCGATGGCATCGGCAACGAGTACGTCATCCTACCCGATCCATTCAG
CGCCTCTGCGGTCACGGATGTGGAGGAGGTGGTTAATGCATTTATGGGCGATGTCAAAGGCGAGGAGGAC
AGCCAGCCGCTAAGTGAACAGTTGATCTATGCGGAAAACCAGTTGGAAGAAGCTTATGGTAACATCGAGC
TTATCGAGAACATGCCGAATAATGTGGAGCTGATACAGACACCGGGACCAGGTCCAGCCACTGTGTCGGT
AGCGCTATCGAAGGTCAACGGATGTGTACCGAATCCACAGCCGGCTCTCCCAAAACTAGTGCTCCAGAAC
AGCAGCACCAATGTGCGACTGAAAAGTGCGGGAAATCAGTCAAAGGTGACAAAGAGGCAACTCACGGCGG
CGGCTCAGGTGGCGACACCAAATCCCCCACCGCCACTAGTGGCTTCCAGCAATCCAGCCCGACCCCAACG
ACCCACAATTGTAACCAAATTACCGACTGCAGTGGCCAATCAGACGGCTGGTAATGCCATGGGAGCAGCT
GGCGCGGCCGGCGAAGAGGATGAGGAGCCAAAGTTTCGCTGCACCCATCGCGGCTGCAACAAGGAGTTTC
GCAACCACTCGGCCATGCGCAAGCACATGCACACGCACGGACCGCGCGGTCATGTGTGCAACGTCTGCGG
CAAGAGCTTTGTAGAGAGCTCCAAGCTAAAGCGCCACCAGCTGGTGCACACCGGCGAGAAGCCCTTTGAG
TGCACCTTTGAGGGGTGCGGCAAGCGCTTCTCGCTGGACTTCAATCTGCGCACCCACGTACGGATACACA
CTGGCGATAGGCCCTACCACTGTCCCATTGATGGCTGCTCCAAGTGCTTCGCCCAGTCAACGAACCTCAA
GTCCCACATGCTGACGCACACGAAGCCCAAAAGGAAGTGGCCGCGCGCACCGCAAGTGAGCAACAACAAG
ACACCGCTGGTGGCCAGATACGGGCGACTGGAGTTTGGCGAGGATCCTCGTCTAGTGTACGTAGAACAGA
ACGAGGAGGTGGCGTCGGTGCTGCTGGATGGCACGTCCCTAACATCC
