>Addgene plasmid #34410 | KHBD00283 | addgene partial sequence | sequence record 42143 | M13-Rev 5'-CAGGAAACAGCTATGACC-3'
TTATTTTGACTGATAGTGACCTGTTCGTTGCAACAAATTGATAAGCAATGCTTTCTTATAATGCCAACTT
TGTACAAGAAAGTTGGCAAGGATGTTAGGGACGTGCCATCCAGCAGCACCGACGCCACCTCCTCGTTCTG
TTCTACGTACACTAGACGAGGATCCTCGCCAAACTCCAGTCGCCCGTATCTGGCCACCAGCGGTGTCTTG
TTGTTGCTCACTTGCGGTGCGCGCGGCCACTTCCTTTTGGGCTTCGTGTGCGTCAGCATGTGGGACTTGA
GGTTCGTTGACTGGGCGAAGCACTTGGAGCAGCCATCAATGGGACAGTGGTAGGGCCTATCGCCAGTGTG
TATCCGTACGTGGGTGCGCAGATTGAAGTCCAGCGAGAAGCGCTTGCCGCACCCCTCAAAGGTGCACTCA
AAGGGCTTCTCGCCGGTGTGCACCAGCTGGTGGCGCTTTAGCTTGGAGCTCTCTACAAAGCTCTTGCCGC
AGACGTTGCACACATGACCGCGCGGTCCGTGCGTGTGCATGTGCTTGCGCATGGCCGAGTGGTTGCGAAA
CTCCTTGTTGCAGCCGCGATGGGTGCAGCGAAACTTTGGCTCCTCATCCTCTTCGCCGGCCGCGCCAGCT
GCTCCCATGGCATTACCAGCCGTCTGATTGGCCACTGCAGTCGGTAATTTGGTTACAATTGTGGGTCGTT
GGGGTCGGGC
