[The description below was written by a language model from this plasmid's Addgene catalogue record.]
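Description:
KHBD00283 is a Gateway entry-type clone built in the pDONR221 donor vector backbone (Invitrogen), carrying the open reading frame of the Drosophila melanogaster gene CG3445, also known as phol (pleiohomeotic like). The insert is about 2.0 kb in a backbone of roughly 2.5 kb and was introduced by Gateway recombination cloning. In this system, that step normally leaves the ORF flanked by att recombination sites, so it can be transferred by a further recombination reaction into compatible destination vectors. The plasmid is maintained in E. coli as a high-copy construct under kanamycin selection. M13 forward and reverse priming sites on either side of the insert are used for sequence verification. No feature table accompanies the record, so the exact positions of the att sites, origin and resistance cassette are not documented here.

As a donor-vector clone, the construct is not an expression plasmid. The record lists no promoter, tag or reporter driving the insert, and expression depends on whichever destination vector the ORF is moved into. The depositor notes that ORFs in this collection were cloned open-ended, without a stop codon, which allows in-frame C-terminal fusions after transfer as well as N-terminal ones. The clone belongs to a Drosophila ORF collection associated with work on automated protein–DNA interaction screening of fly regulatory elements. This suggests its intended use is as a shuttle-ready source of the phol coding sequence for generating fusion constructs in such interaction assays or other downstream expression applications.
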