Addgene plasmid #34410: KHBD00283
Depositing lab: Bart Deplancke. Depositing organization: Swiss Federal Institute of Technology (EPFL). Publication: Automated protein-DNA interaction screening of Drosophila regulatory elements. Korneel Hens, Jean-Daniel Feuz, Alina Isakova, Antonina Lagovitina, Andreas Massouras, Julien Bryois, Patrick Callaerts, Susan E. Celniker, Bart Deplancke. Nat Methods. 2011 Oct 30;8(12):1065-70. 10.1038/nmeth.1763 PubMed 22037703.
Backbone
  Vector backbone: pDONR221
  Backbone manufacturer: Invitrogen
  Backbone size w/o insert (bp): 2536
  Vector type: Gateway Donor Vector
Growth in bacteria
  Bacterial resistance: Kanamycin, 50 μg/mL
  Growth temperature: 37°C
  Growth strain: DH5alpha
  Copy number: High Copy
Gene/Insert
  Gene/Insert name: CG3445 (alt names: FBgn0035997; phol; pleiohomeotic like)
  Species: D. melanogaster (fly)
  Insert size (bp): 2007
  Entrez Gene: phol (a.k.a. Dmel_CG3445, CG3445, Dmel\CG3445, PHOL, Phol)
  Cloning method: Gateway Cloning
  Sequencing primers: 5′ M13F; 3′ M13R
Terms and licenses: Academic/Nonprofit Terms; Industry Terms: Not Available to Industry
Depositor comments: Please note that the ORFs in this collection were cloned open-ended (without a stop codon).
How to cite: KHBD00283 was a gift from Bart Deplancke (Addgene plasmid # 34410 ; http://n2t.net/addgene:34410 ; RRID:Addgene_34410)
